>Addgene plasmid #220083 | pNeonGreen-C1-Nir1-LNS2 | addgene full sequence | sequence record 434082 | Addgene NGS Result
TAGTTATTAATAGTAATCAATTACGGGGTCATTAGTTCATAGCCCATATATGGAGTTCCGCGTTACATAA
CTTACGGTAAATGGCCCGCCTGGCTGACCGCCCAACGACCCCCGCCCATTGACGTCAATAATGACGTATG
TTCCCATAGTAACGCCAATAGGGACTTTCCATTGACGTCAATGGGTGGAGTATTTACGGTAAACTGCCCA
CTTGGCAGTACATCAAGTGTATCATATGCCAAGTACGCCCCCTATTGACGTCAATGACGGTAAATGGCCC
GCCTGGCATTATGCCCAGTACATGACCTTATGGGACTTTCCTACTTGGCAGTACATCTACGTATTAGTCA
TCGCTATTACCATGGTGATGCGGTTTTGGCAGTACATCAATGGGCGTGGATAGCGGTTTGACTCACGGGG
ATTTCCAAGTCTCCACCCCATTGACGTCAATGGGAGTTTGTTTTGGCACCAAAATCAACGGGACTTTCCA
AAATGTCGTAACAACTCCGCCCCATTGACGCAAATGGGCGGTAGGCGTGTACGGTGGGAGGTCTATATAA
GCAGAGCTGGTTTAGTGAACCGTCAGATCCGCTAGCGCTACCGGTCGCCACCATGGTGAGCAAGGGCGAG
GAGGATAACATGGCCTCTCTCCCAGCGACACATGAGTTACACATCTTTGGCTCCATCAACGGTGTGGACT
TTGACATGGTGGGTCAGGGCACCGGCAATCCAAATGATGGTTATGAGGAGTTAAACCTGAAGTCCACCAA
GGGTGACCTCCAGTTCTCCCCCTGGATTCTGGTCCCTCATATCGGGTATGGCTTCCATCAGTACCTGCCC
TACCCTGACGGGATGTCGCCTTTCCAGGCCGCCATGGTAGATGGCTCCGGATACCAAGTCCATCGCACAA
TGCAGTTTGAAGATGGTGCCTCCCTTACTGTTAACTACCGCTACACCTACGAGGGAAGCCACATCAAAGG
AGAGGCCCAGGTGAAGGGGACTGGTTTCCCTGCTGACGGTCCTGTGATGACCAACTCGCTGACCGCTGCG
GACTGGTGCAGGTCGAAGAAGACTTACCCCAACGACAAAACCATCATCAGTACCTTTAAGTGGAGTTACA
CCACTGGAAATGGCAAGCGCTACCGGAGCACTGCGCGGACCACCTACACCTTTGCCAAGCCAATGGCGGC
TAACTATCTGAAGAACCAGCCGATGTACGTGTTCCGTAAGACGGAGCTCAAGCACTCCAAGACCGAGCTC
AACTTCAAGGAGTGGCAAAAGGCCTTTACCGATGTGATGGGCATGGACGAGCTGTACAAGGGAGGCTCAG
GAGGCATGCCTGCTAACCCGCGTGAAAAATGGCTGCGTAAACGTACCCAGGTTAAACTGCGTAACGTTAC
CGCTAACCACCGTGCGAACGATGTTATCGCGGCGGAAGATGGTCCGCAGGTTCTGGTTGGTCGTTTCATG
TACGGTCCGCTGGACATGGTTGCTCTGACCGGTGAAAAAGTGGATATCCTGGTTATGGCAGAACCGTCTA
GCGGTCGCTGGGTTCACCTGGACACTGAAATCACCAACTCCTCTGGTCGTATCACCTACAACGTTCCGCG
TCCGCGCCGCCTGGGTGTTGGTGTTTACCCGGTTAAAATGGTTGTTCGTGGTGACCAGACCTGCGCGATG
TCTTACCTGACCGTTCTGCCGCGCGGTATGGAATGTGTTGTGTTCTCTATCGACGGTTCTTTCGCTGCGA
GCGTTTCTATCATGGGCTCTGACCCGAAAGTTCGTCCGGGTGCGGTTGACGTTGTTCGTCACTGGCAGGA
CCTGGGTTACATGATCCTGTACATCACCGGCCGTCCGGACATGCAGAAACAGCGTGTTGTTTCTTGGCTG
TCTCAGCACAACTTCCCGCAGGGTATGATCTTCTTCTCTGATGGTCTGGTTCACGACCCGCTGCGTCAGA
AAGCGATCTTCCTGCGTAACCTGATGCAGGAATGCTTCATCAAAATCTCTGCGGCGTACGGTTCTACCAA
AGACATCTCTGTTTACTCCGTTCTGGGTCTGCCGGCTTCTCAGATCTTCATCGTGGGTCGTCCGACCAAA
AAATACCAGACCCAGTGTCAGTTCCTGTCTGAAGGTTACGCGGCGCACCTGGCTGTTCTGGAAGCTTCTC
ACCGTTCTCGTCCGAAAAAGAACTAAGCGGCCGCTCGAGTCTTCCGGACTCAGATCTCGAGCTCAAGCTT
CGAATTCTGCAGTCGACGGTACCGCGGGCCCGGGATCCACCGGATCTAGATAACTGATCATAATCAGCCA
TACCACATTTGTAGAGGTTTTACTTGCTTTAAAAAACCTCCCACACCTCCCCCTGAACCTGAAACATAAA
ATGAATGCAATTGTTGTTGTTAACTTGTTTATTGCAGCTTATAATGGTTACAAATAAAGCAATAGCATCA
CAAATTTCACAAATAAAGCATTTTTTTCACTGCATTCTAGTTGTGGTTTGTCCAAACTCATCAATGTATC
TTAACGCGTAAATTGTAAGCGTTAATATTTTGTTAAAATTCGCGTTAAATTTTTGTTAAATCAGCTCATT
TTTTAACCAATAGGCCGAAATCGGCAAAATCCCTTATAAATCAAAAGAATAGACCGAGATAGGGT
[37 nt withheld, positions 2656-2692]
AAAGAACGTGGACTCCAACGTCAAAGG
[49 nt withheld, positions 2720-2768]
T
[91 nt withheld, positions 2770-2860]
G
[124 nt withheld, positions 2862-2985]
CAGGTGGCACTTTTCGGGGAAATGTGCGCGGAACCCCTATTTGTTTATTTTTCTAAATACATTCAAATAT
GTATCCGCTCATGAGACAATAACCCTGATAAATGCTTCAATAATATTGAAAAAGGAAGAGTCCTGAGGCG
GAAAGAACCAGCTGTGGAATGTGTGTCAGTTAGGGTGTGGAAAGTCCCCAGGCTCCCCAGCAGGCAGAAG
TATGCAAAGCATGCATCTCAATTAGTCAGCAACCAGGTGTGGAAAGTCCCCAGGCTCCCCAGCAGGCAGA
AGTATGCAAAGCATGCATCTCAATTAGTCAGCAACCATAGTCCCGCCCCTAACTCCGCCCATCCCGCCCC
TAACTCCGCCCAGTTCCGCCCATTCTCCGCCCCATGGCTGACTAATTTTTTTTATTTATGCAGAGGCCGA
GGCCGCCTCGGCCTCTGAGCTATTCCAGAAGTAGTGAGGAGGCTTTTTTGGAGGCCTAGGCTTTTGCAAA
GATCGATCAAGAGACAGGATGAGGATCGTTTCGCATGATTGAACAAGATGGATTGCACGCAGGTTCTCCG
GCCGCTTGGGTGGAGAGGCTATTCGGCTATGACTGGGCACAACAGACAATCGGCTGCTCTGATGCCGCCG
TGTTCCGGCTGTCAGCGCAGGGGCGCCCGGTTCTTTTTGTCAAGACCGACCTGTCCGGTGCCCTGAATGA
ACTGCAAGACGAGGCAGCGCGGCTATCGTGGCTGGCCACGACGGGCGTTCCTTGCGCAGCTGTGCTCGAC
GTTGTCACTGAAGCGGGAAGGGACTGGCTGCTATTGGGCGAAGTGCCGGGGCAGGATCTCCTGTCATCTC
ACCTTGCTCCTGCCGAGAAAGTATCCATCATGGCTGATGCAATGCGGCGGCTGCATACGCTTGATCCGGC
TACCTGCCCATTCGACCACCAAGCGAAACATCGCATCGAGCGAGCACGTACTCGGATGGAAGCCGGTCTT
GTCGATCAGGATGATCTGGACGAAGAGCATCAGGGGCTCGCGCCAGCCGAACTGTTCGCCAGGCTCAAGG
CGAGCATGCCCGACGGCGAGGATCTCGTCGTGACCCATGGCGATGCCTGCTTGCCGAATATCATGGTGGA
AAATGGCCGCTTTTCTGGATTCATCGACTGTGGCCGGCTGGGTGTGGCGGACCGCTATCAGGACATAGCG
TTGGCTACCCGTGATATTGCTGAAGAGCTTGGCGGCGAATGGGCTGACCGCTTCCTCGTGCTTTACGGTA
TCGCCGCTCCCGATTCGCAGCGCATCGCCTTCTATCGCCTTCTTGACGAGTTCTTCTGAGCGGGACTCTG
GGGTTCGAAATGACCGACCAAGCGACGCCCAACCTGCCATCACGAGATTTCGATTCCACCGCCGCCTTCT
ATGAAAGGTTGGGCTTCGGAATCGTTTTCCGGGACGCCGGCTGGATGATCCTCCAGCGCGGGGATCTCAT
GCTGGAGTTCTTCGCCCACCCTAGGGGGAGGCTAACTGAAACACGGAAGGAGACAATACCGGAAGGAACC
CGCGCTATGACGGCAATAAAAAGACAGAATAAAACGCACGGTGTTGGGTCGTTTGTTCATAAACGCGGGG
TTCGGTCCCAGGGCTGGCACTCTGTCGATACCCCACCGAGACCCCATTGGGGCCAATACGCCCGCGTTTC
TTCCTTTTCCCCACCCCACCCCCCAAGTTCGGGTGAAGGCCCAGGGCTCGCAGCCAACGTCGGGGCGGCA
GGCCCTGCCATAGCCTCAGGTTACTCATATATACTTTAGATTGATTTAAAACTTCATTTTTAATTTAAAA
GGATCTAGGTGAAGATCCTTTTTGATAATCTCATGACCAAAATCCCTTAACGTGAGTTTTCGTTCCACTG
AGCGTCAGACCCCGTAGAAAAGATCAAAGGATCTTCTTGAGATCCTTTTTTTCTGCGCGTAATCTGCTGC
TTGCAAACAAAAAAACCACCGCTACCAGCGGTGGTTTGTTTGCCGGATCAAGAGCTACCAACTCTTTTTC
CGAAGGTAACTGGCTTCAGCAGAGCGCAGATACCAAATACTGTTCTTCTAGTGTAGCCGTAGTTAGGCCA
CCACTTCAAGAACTCTGTAGCACCGCCTACATACCTCGCTCTGCTAATCCTGTTACCAGTGGCTGCTGCC
AGTGGCGATAAGTCGTGTCTTACCGGGTTGGACTCAAGACGATAGTTACCGGATAAGGCGCAGCGGTCGG
GCTGAACGGGGGGTTCGTGCACACAGCCCAGCTTGGAGCGAACGACCTACACCGAACTGAGATACCTACA
GCGTGAGCTATGAGAAAGCGCCACGCTTCCCGAAGGGAGAAAGGCGGACAGGTATCCGGTAAGCGGCAGG
GTCGGAACAGGAGAGCGCACGAGGGAGCTTCCAGGGGGAAACGCCTGGTATCTTTATAGTCCTGTCGGGT
TTCGCCACCTCTGACTTGAGCGTCGATTTTTGTGATGCTCGTCAGGGGGGCGGAGCCTATGGAAAAACGC
CAGCAACGCGGCCTTTTTACGGTTCCTGGCCTTTTGCTGGCCTTTTGCTCACATGTTCTTTCCTGCGTTA
TCCCCTGATTCTGTGGATAACCGTATTACCGCCATGCAT
Features (pLannotate 1.2.2; 15 found; start..end, strand, type, name):
     61..364     +  enhancer       CMV enhancer: human cytomegalovirus immediate early enhancer
    365..568     +  promoter       CMV promoter: human cytomegalovirus (CMV) immediate early promoter
    613..1320    +  CDS            mNeonGreen: mNeonGreen is a basic (constitutively fluorescent) green/yellow fluorescent protein published in 2013, derived from Branchiostoma lanceolatum. It is reported to be a very rapidly-maturing monomer with moderate acid sensitivity.
   1339..2193    +  CDS            PITPNM3 (fragment): PITM3_HUMAN - Also known as NIR1. Experimental evidence at protein level: Swiss-Prot protein existence level 1. Catalyzes the transfer of phosphatidylinositol and phosphatidylcholine between membranes (in vitro) (By similarity). Binds calcium ions. From Homo sapiens (Human).
   2213..2278    +  misc_feature   MCS: multiple cloning site
   2295..2379    +  CDS            large T antigen (fragment): large T antigen from SV40 (simian virus 40)
   2402..2523    +  polyA_signal   SV40 poly(A) signal: SV40 polyadenylation signal
   2557..2985    -  rep_origin     f1 ori (sequence partly withheld): f1 bacteriophage origin of replication; arrow indicates direction of (+) strand synthesis
   3012..3116    +  promoter       AmpR promoter: bla
   3118..3475    +  promoter       SV40 promoter: SV40 enhancer and early promoter
   3510..4304    +  CDS            NeoR/KanR: aminoglycoside phosphotransferase from Tn5; aph(3')-II (or nptII); confers resistance to neomycin, kanamycin, and G418 (Geneticin®)
   4325..4477    +  CDS            ble (fragment): BLE_KLEPN - Experimental evidence at protein level: Swiss-Prot protein existence level 1. Binding protein with a strong affinity to the bleomycin family of antibiotics. Binds to CL990; an antimitotic-antibiotic compound. From Klebsiella pneumoniae.
   4536..4583    +  polyA_signal   HSV TK poly(A) signal: herpes simplex virus thymidine kinase polyadenylation signal (Cole and Stacy, 1985)
   4674..4690    -  polyA_signal   bGH poly(A) signal (fragment): bovine growth hormone polyadenylation signal
   4912..5500    +  rep_origin     ori: high-copy-number ColE1/pMB1/pBR322/pUC origin of replication
