[The description below was written by a language model from this plasmid's Addgene catalogue record and pLannotate feature annotations shown in this document.]
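Description:
pNeonGreen-C1-Nir1-LNS2, also called NeonGreen-PILS-Nir1, is a 5.6 kb mammalian expression plasmid built on the pNeonGreen-C1 backbone that encodes a genetically encoded, high-affinity biosensor for the lipid phosphatidic acid (PA). It replicates in E. coli from a high-copy ColE1/pUC-type origin and also carries an f1 phage origin. A single Tn5 aminoglycoside phosphotransferase (NeoR/KanR) gene serves both hosts. It is preceded by a bacterial bla promoter, giving kanamycin resistance in bacteria, and by the SV40 enhancer/early promoter, giving G418 selection in mammalian cells. An HSV TK polyadenylation signal terminates it. The short ble, bGH poly(A) and SV40 large T antigen fragments flagged by the automated annotation appear to be backbone remnants or partial matches rather than functional elements.

The expression cassette uses the human CMV immediate early enhancer and promoter to drive an open reading frame in which mNeonGreen, a bright monomeric green/yellow fluorescent protein, is joined through a short GGSGGM linker to the N terminus of an 855 bp fragment of human PITPNM3 (Nir1). This fragment covers amino acids 613–897, the LNS2 region indicated by the plasmid name. The residual multiple cloning site and the SV40 poly(A) signal follow the fusion. The insert was introduced by Gibson assembly. According to the depositor, the Nir1 sequence reflects a rare human allele carrying an A885V substitution relative to the reference genome, at a residue that is not conserved among Nir orthologues, has no known associated phenotype and is not predicted to disturb membrane binding. The record supports its use as a fluorescent PA reporter expressed in mammalian cells for studying mechanisms of lipid production.
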