Addgene plasmid #220083: pNeonGreen-C1-Nir1-LNS2
Purpose: High affinity PA biosensor with green fluorophore (also known as NeonGreen-PILS-Nir1)
Depositing lab: Gerry Hammond. Depositing organization: University of Pittsburgh (University, School of Medicine, and Cancer Institute). Publication: PILS-Nir1 is a sensitive phosphatidic acid biosensor that reveals mechanisms of lipid production. Weckerly CC, Rahn TA, Ehrlich M, Wills RC, Pemberton JG, Airola MV, Hammond GRV. J Cell Biol. 2025 Nov 3;224(11):e202405174. doi: 10.1083/jcb.202405174. Epub 2025 Sep 9. PubMed 40923975.
Backbone
  Vector backbone: pNeonGreen-C1
  Vector type: Mammalian Expression
  Selectable markers: Neomycin (select with G418)
Growth in bacteria
  Bacterial resistance: Kanamycin, 50 μg/mL
  Growth temperature: 37°C
  Growth strain: DH5alpha
  Copy number: High Copy
Gene/Insert
  Gene/Insert name: PITPNM3 (alt name: Nir1)
  Species: H. sapiens (human)
  Insert size (bp): 855
  Mutation: amino acids 613-897
  Entrez Gene: PITPNM3 (a.k.a. ACKR6, CORD5, NIR1, RDGBA3)
  Promoter: CMV
  Tag / fusion protein: NeonGreen-GGSGGM (N terminal on insert)
  Cloning method: Gibson Cloning
Terms and licenses: Academic/Nonprofit Terms; Industry Terms: Not Available to Industry
Depositor comments: The Nir1 sequence corresponds to a rare human allele (17-6455609-G-A (GRCh38) in the gnomAD database) with an A885V missense mutation relative to the reference genome. There is no known phenotype associated with mutation of this residue, and it is not predicted to disrupt membrane interactions. The residue is also not conserved between Nir orthologues. This plasmid is named 'NeonGreen-PILS-Nir1' in Weckerly et al., 2025.
How to cite: pNeonGreen-C1-Nir1-LNS2 was a gift from Gerry Hammond (Addgene plasmid # 220083 ; http://n2t.net/addgene:220083 ; RRID:Addgene_220083)
